>Addgene plasmid #221757 | pMRXIP-GFP-TAPP1(PHD) | addgene full sequence | sequence record 443431 | Addgene NGS Result
TCCGCGTTACATAACTTACGGTAAATGGCCCGCCTGGCTGACCGCCCAACGACCCCCGCCCATTGACGTC
AATAATGACGTATGTTCCCATAGTAACGCCAATAGGGACTTTCCATTGACGTCAATGGGTGGAGTATTTA
CGGTAAACTGCCCACTTGGCAGTACATCAAGTGTATCATATGCCAAGTACGCCCCCTATTGACGTCAATG
ACGGTAAATGGCCCGCCTGGCATTATGCCCAGTACATGACCTTATGGGACTTTCCTACTTGGCAGTACAT
CTACGTATTAGTCATCGCTATTACCATGCTAGAGAACCATCAGATGTTTCCAGGGTGCCCCAAGGACCTG
AAATGACCCTGTGCCTTATTTGAACTAACCAATCAGTTCGCTTCTCGCTTCTGTTCGCGCGCTTCTGCTC
CCCGAGCTCAATAAAAGAGCCCACAACCCCTCACTCGGCGCGCCAGTCCTCCGATTGACTGAGTCGCCCG
GGTACCCGTGTATCCAATAAACCCTCTTGCAGTTGCATCCGACTTGTGGTCTCGCTGTTCCTTGGGAGGG
TCTCCTCTGAGTGATTGACTACCCGTCAGCGGGGGTCTTTCATTTGGGGGCTCGTCCGGGATCGGGAGAC
CCCTGCCCAGGGACCACCGACCCACCACCGGGAGGTAAGCTGGCCAGCAACTTATCTGTGTCTGTCCGAT
TGTCTAGTGTCTATGACTGATTTTATGCGCCTGCGTCGGTACTAGTTAGCTAACTAGCTCTGTATCTGGC
GGACCCGTGGTGGAACTGACGAGTTCGGAACACCCGGCCGCAACCCTGGGAGACGTCCCAGGGACTTCGG
GGGCCGTTTTTGTGGCCCGACCTGAGTCCAAAAATCCCGATCGTTTTGGACTCTTTGGTGCACCCCCCTT
AGAGGAGGGATATGTGGTTCTGGTAGGAGACGAGAACCTAAAACAGTTCCCGCCTCCGTCTGAATTTTTG
CTTTCGGTTTGGGACCGAAGCCGCGCCGCGCGTCTTGTCTGCTGCAGCATCGTTCTGTGTTGTCTCTGTC
TGACTGTGTTTCTGTATTTGTCTGAAAATATGGGCCCGGGCCAGACTGTTACCACTCCCTTAAGTTTGAC
CTTAGGTCACTGGAAAGATGTCGAGCGGATCGCTCACAACCAGTCGGTAGATGTCAAGAAGAGACGTTGG
GTTACCTTCTGCTCTGCAGAATGGCCAACCTTTAACGTCGGATGGCCGCGAGACGGCACCTTTAACCGAG
ACCTCATCACCCAGGTTAAGATCAAGGTCTTTTCACCTGGCCCGCATGGACACCCAGACCAGGTCCCCTA
CATCGTGACCTGGGAAGCCTTGGCTTTTGACCCCCCTCCCTGGGTCAAGCCCTTTGTACACCCTAAGCCT
CCGCCTCCTCTTCCTCCATCCGCCCCGTCTCTCCCCCTTGAACCTCCTCGTTCGACCCCGCCTCGATCCT
CCCTTTATCCAGCCCTCACTCCTTCTCTAGGCGCCCCCATATGGCCATATGAGATCTTATATGGGGCACC
CCCGCCCCTTGTAAACTTCCCTGACCCTGACATGACAAGAGTTACTAACAGCCCCTCTCTCCAAGCTCAC
TTACAGGCTCTCTACTTAGTCCAGCACGAAGTCTGGAGACCTCTGGCGGCAGCCTACCAAGAACAACTGG
ACCGACCGGTGGTACCTCACCCTTACCGAGTCGGCGACACAGTGTGGGTCCGCCGACACCAGACTAAGAA
CCTAGAACCTCGCTGGAAAGGACCTTACACAGTCCTGCTGACCACCCCCACCGCCCTCAAAGTAGACGGC
ATCGCAGCTTGGATACACGCCGCCCACGTGAAGGCTGCCGACCCCGGGGGTGGACCATCCTCTAGACTGC
CGGATCTGCCATGGTGAGCAAGGGCGAGGAGCTGTTCACCGGGGTGGTGCCCATCCTGGTCGAGCTGGAC
GGCGACGTAAACGGCCACAAGTTCAGCGTGTCCGGCGAGGGCGAGGGCGATGCCACCTACGGCAAGCTGA
CCCTGAAGTTCATCTGCACCACCGGCAAGCTGCCCGTGCCCTGGCCCACCCTCGTGACCACCCTGACCTA
CGGCGTGCAGTGCTTCAGCCGCTACCCCGACCACATGAAGCAGCACGACTTCTTCAAGTCCGCCATGCCC
GAAGGCTACGTCCAGGAGCGCACCATCTTCTTCAAGGACGACGGCAACTACAAGACCCGCGCCGAGGTGA
AGTTCGAGGGCGACACCCTGGTGAACCGCATCGAGCTGAAGGGCATCGACTTCAAGGAGGACGGCAACAT
CCTGGGGCACAAGCTGGAGTACAACTACAACAGCCACAACGTCTATATCATGGCCGACAAGCAGAAGAAC
GGCATCAAGGTGAACTTCAAGATCCGCCACAACATCGAGGACGGCAGCGTGCAGCTCGCCGACCACTACC
AGCAGAACACCCCCATCGGCGACGGCCCCGTGCTGCTGCCCGACAACCACTACCTGAGCACCCAGTCCGC
CCTGAGCAAAGACCCCAACGAGAAGCGCGATCACATGGTCCTGCTGGAGTTCGTGACCGCCGCCGGGATC
ACTCTCGGCATGGACGAGCTGTACAAGGGTGGCGGTGGCTCGGGCGGTGGTGGGTCGGGTGGCGGCGGAT
CTATCGATGAATTGGAATTCTTTACTCCTAAACCACCTCAAGATAGTGCGGTTATCAAAGCTGGATATTG
TGTAAAACAAGGAGCAGTGATGAAAAACTGGAAGAGAAGATATTTTCAATTGGATGAAAACACAATAGGC
TACTTCAAATCTGAACTGGAAAAGGAACCTCTTCGCGTAATACCACTTAAAGAGGTTCATAAAGTCCAGG
AATGTAAGCAAAGCGACATAATGATGAGGGACAACCTCTTTGAAATTGTAACAACGTCTCGAACTTTCTA
TGTGCAGGCTGATAGCCCTGAAGAGATGCACAGTTGGATTAAAGCAGTCTCTGGCGCCATTGTAGCACAG
CGGGGTCCCGGCAGATCTGCGTCTTCTGAGCATCCCCCCGGTGGCGGTGGCTCGTTTACTCCTAAACCAC
CTCAAGATAGTGCGGTTATCAAAGCTGGATATTGTGTAAAACAAGGAGCAGTGATGAAAAACTGGAAGAG
AAGATATTTTCAATTGGATGAAAACACAATAGGCTACTTCAAATCTGAACTGGAAAAGGAACCTCTTCGC
GTAATACCACTTAAAGAGGTTCATAAAGTCCAGGAATGTAAGCAAAGCGACATAATGATGAGGGACAACC
TCTTTGAAATTGTAACAACGTCTCGAACTTTCTATGTGCAGGCTGATAGCCCTGAAGAGATGCACAGTTG
GATTAAAGCAGTCTCTGGCGCCATTGTAGCACAGCGGGGTCCCGGCAGATCTGCGTCTTCTGAGCATCCC
CCCTGAGAATTCACGCGTTCGCGAGTTAACGGATCCCTCGAGCGGCCGCTACGTAAATTCCGCCCCCCCC
CCTAACGTTACTGGCCGAAGCCGCTTGGAATAAGGCCGGTGTGCGTTTGTCTATATGTTATTTTCCACCA
TATTGCCGTCTTTTGGCAATGTGAGGGCCCGGAAACCTGGCCCTGTCTTCTTGACGAGCATTCCTAGGGG
TCTTTCCCCTCTCGCCAAAGGAATGCAAGGTCTGTTGAATGTCGTGAAGGAAGCAGTTCCTCTGGAAGCT
TCTTGAAGACAAACAACGTCTGTAGCGACCCTTTGCAGGCAGCGGAACCCCCCACCTGGCGACAGGTGCC
TCTGCGGCCAAAAGCCACGTGTATAAGATACACCTGCAAAGGCGGCACAACCCCAGTGCCACGTTGTGAG
TTGGATAGTTGTGGAAAGAGTCAAATGGCTCTCCTCAAGCGTATTCAACAAGGGGCTGAAGGATGCCCAG
AAGGTACCCCATTGTATGGGATCTGATCTGGGGCCTCGGTGCACATGCTTTACATGTGTTTAGTCGAGGT
TAAAAAAACGTCTAGGCCCCCCGAACCACGGGGACGTGGTTTTCCTTTGAAAAACACGATGATAATATGG
CCACAACCATGACCGAGTACAAGCCCACGGTGCGCCTCGCCACCCGCGACGACGTCCCCCGGGCCGTACG
CACCCTCGCCGCCGCGTTCGCCGACTACCCCGCCACGCGCCACACCGTCGACCCGGACCGCCACATCGAG
CGGGTCACCGAGCTGCAAGAACTCTTCCTCACGCGCGTCGGGCTCGACATCGGCAAGGTGTGGGTCGCGG
ACGACGGCGCCGCGGTGGCGGTCTGGACCACGCCGGAGAGCGTCGAAGCGGGGGCGGTGTTCGCCGAGAT
CGGCCCGCGCATGGCCGAGTTGAGCGGTTCCCGGCTGGCCGCGCAGCAACAGATGGAAGGCCTCCTGGCG
CCGCACCGGCCCAAGGAGCCCGCGTGGTTCCTGGCCACCGTCGGCGTCTCGCCCGACCACCAGGGCAAGG
GTCTGGGCAGCGCCGTCGTGCTCCCCGGAGTGGAGGCGGCCGAGCGCGCCGGGGTGCCCGCCTTCCTGGA
GACCTCCGCGCCCCGCAACCTCCCCTTCTACGAGCGGCTCGGCTTCACCGTCACCGCCGACGTCGAGGTG
CCCGAAGGACCGCGCACCTGGTGCATGACCCGCAAGCCCGGTGCCTGACGCCCGCCCCACGACCCGCAGC
GCCCGACCGAAAGGAGCGCACGACCCCATGGCTCGACGATAAAATAAAAGATTTTATTTAGTCTCCAGAA
AAAGGGGGGAATGAAAGACCCCACCTGTAGGTTTGGCAAGCTAGCTTAAGTAACGCCATTTTGCAAGGCA
TGGAAAAATACATAACTGAGAATAGAGAAGTTCAGATCAAGGTCAGGAACAGATGGAACAGCTGAATATG
GGCCAAACAGGATATCTGTGGTAAGCAGTTCCTGCCCCGGCTCAGGGCCAAGAACAGATGGAACAGCTGA
ATATGGGCCAAACAGGATATCTGTGGTAAGCAGTTCCTGCCCCGGCTCAGGGCCAAGAACAGATGGTCCC
CAGATGCGGTCCAGCCCTCAGCAGTTTCTAGAGAACCATCAGATGTTTCCAGGGTGCCCCAAGGACCTGA
AATGACCCTGTGCCTTATTTGAACTAACCAATCAGTTCGCTTCTCGCTTCTGTTCGCGCGCTTCTGCTCC
CCGAGCTCAATAAAAGAGCCCACAACCCCTCACTCGGGGCGCCAGTCCTCCGATTGACTGAGTCGCCCGG
GTACCCGTGTATCCAATAAACCCTCTTGCAGTTGCATCCGACTTGTGGTCTCGCTGTTCCTTGGGAGGGT
CTCCTCTGAGTGATTGACTACCCGTCAGCGGGGGTCTTTCACATGCAGCATGTATCAAAATTAATTTGGT
TTTTTTTCTTAAGTATTTACATTAAATGGCCATAGTTGCATTAATGAATCGGCCAACGCGCGGGGAGAGG
CGGTTTGCGTATTGGGCGCTCTTCCGCTTCCTCGCTCACTGACTCGCTGCGCTCGGTCGTTCGGCTGCGG
CGAGCGGTATCAGCTCACTCAAAGGCGGTAATACGGTTATCCACAGAATCAGGGGATAACGCAGGAAAGA
ACATGTGAGCAAAAGGCCAGCAAAAGGCCAGGAACCGTAAAAAGGCCGCGTTGCTGGCGTTTTTCCATAG
GCTCCGCCCCCCTGACGAGCATCACAAAAATCGACGCTCAAGTCAGAGGTGGCGAAACCCGACAGGACTA
TAAAGATACCAGGCGTTTCCCCCTGGAAGCTCCCTCGTGCGCTCTCCTGTTCCGACCCTGCCGCTTACCG
GATACCTGTCCGCCTTTCTCCCTTCGGGAAGCGTGGCGCTTTCTCATAGCTCACGCTGTAGGTATCTCAG
TTCGGTGTAGGTCGTTCGCTCCAAGCTGGGCTGTGTGCACGAACCCCCCGTTCAGCCCGACCGCTGCGCC
TTATCCGGTAACTATCGTCTTGAGTCCAACCCGGTAAGACACGACTTATCGCCACTGGCAGCAGCCACTG
GTAACAGGATTAGCAGAGCGAGGTATGTAGGCGGTGCTACAGAGTTCTTGAAGTGGTGGCCTAACTACGG
CTACACTAGAAGAACAGTATTTGGTATCTGCGCTCTGCTGAAGCCAGTTACCTTCGGAAAAAGAGTTGGT
AGCTCTTGATCCGGCAAACAAACCACCGCTGGTAGCGGTGGTTTTTTTGTTTGCAAGCAGCAGATTACGC
GCAGAAAAAAAGGATCTCAAGAAGATCCTTTGATCTTTTCTACGGGGTCTGACGCTCAGTGGAACGAAAA
CTCACGTTAAGGGATTTTGGTCATGAGATTATCAAAAAGGATCTTCACCTAGATCCTTTTGCGGCCGGCC
GCAAATCAATCTAAAGTATATATGAGTAAACTTGGTCTGACAGTTACCAATGCTTAATCAGTGAGGCACC
TATCTCAGCGATCTGTCTATTTCGTTCATCCATAGTTGCCTGACTCCCCGTCGTGTAGATAACTACGATA
CGGGAGGGCTTACCATCTGGCCCCAGTGCTGCAATGATACCGCGAGACCCACGCTCACCGGCTCCAGATT
TATCAGCAATAAACCAGCCAGCCGGAAGGGCCGAGCGCAGAAGTGGTCCTGCAACTTTATCCGCCTCCAT
CCAGTCTATTAATTGTTGCCGGGAAGCTAGAGTAAGTAGTTCGCCAGTTAATAGTTTGCGCAACGTTGTT
GCCATTGCTACAGGCATCGTGGTGTCACGCTCGTCGTTTGGTATGGCTTCATTCAGCTCCGGTTCCCAAC
GATCAAGGCGAGTTACATGATCCCCCATGTTGTGCAAAAAAGCGGTTAGCTCCTTCGGTCCTCCGATCGT
TGTCAGAAGTAAGTTGGCCGCAGTGTTATCACTCATGGTTATGGCAGCACTGCATAATTCTCTTACTGTC
ATGCCATCCGTAAGATGCTTTTCTGTGACTGGTGAGTACTCAACCAAGTCATTCTGAGAATAGTGTATGC
GGCGACCGAGTTGCTCTTGCCCGGCGTCAACACGGGATAATACCGCGCCACATAGCAGAACTTTAAAAGT
GCTCATCATTGGAAAACGTTCTTCGGGGCGAAAACTCTCAAGGATCTTACCGCTGTTGAGATCCAGTTCG
ATGTAACCCACTCGTGCACCCAACTGATCTTCAGCATCTTTTACTTTCACCAGCGTTTCTGGGTGAGCAA
AAACAGGAAGGCAAAATGCCGCAAAAAAGGGAATAAGGGCGACACGGAAATGTTGAATACTCATACTCTT
CCTTTTTCAATATTATTGAAGCATTTATCAGGGTTATTGTCTCATGAGCGGATACATATTTGAATGTATT
TAGAAAAATAAACAAATAGGGGTTCCGCGCACATTTCCCCGAAAAGTGCCACCTGACGTCTAAGAAACCA
TTATTATCATGACATTAACCTATAAAAATAGGCGTATCACGAGGCCCTTTCGTCTTCACTCGAGGAGCTT
GGCCCATTGCATACGTTGTATCCATATCATAATATGTACATTTATATTGGCTCATGTCCAACATTACCGC
CATGTTGACATTGATTATTGACTAGTTATTAATAGTAATCAATTACGGGGTCATTAGTTCATAGCCCATA
TATGGAGT
Features (pLannotate 1.2.2; 16 found; start..end, strand, type, name):
    309..604     +  LTR            3' LTR (ΔU3) (fragment): self-inactivating 3' long terminal repeat (LTR) from Moloney murine leukemia virus
    667..1024    +  misc_feature   MMLV Ψ: packaging signal of Moloney murine leukemia virus (MMLV)
   1089..1505    +  CDS            gag (truncated): truncated Moloney murine leukemia virus (MMLV) gag gene lacking the start codon
   1515..1889    +  misc_feature   pol region: Moloney murine leukemia virus (MMLV) pol region containing the splice acceptor site
   1901..2617    +  CDS            EGFP: EGFP is a basic (constitutively fluorescent) green fluorescent protein published in 1996, derived from Aequorea victoria. It is reported to be a rapidly-maturing weak dimer with moderate acid sensitivity.
   2672..3052    +  CDS            PLEKHA1 (fragment): PKHA1_HUMAN - Also known as TAPP1. Experimental evidence at protein level: Swiss-Prot protein existence level 1. Binds specifically to phosphatidylinositol 3,4-diphosphate (PtdIns3,4P2), but not to other phosphoinositides. May recruit other proteins to the plasma membrane. From Homo sapiens (Human).
   3062..3499    +  CDS            Plekha2 (fragment): PKHA2_MOUSE - Also known as Tapp2. Experimental evidence at protein level: Swiss-Prot protein existence level 1. Binds specifically to phosphatidylinositol 3,4-diphosphate (PtdIns3,4P2), but not to other phosphoinositides. May recruit other proteins to the plasma membrane. From Mus musculus (Mouse).
   3593..4055    +  misc_feature   IRES: internal ribosome entry site (IRES) of the encephalomyocarditis virus (EMCV)
   4069..4668    +  CDS            PuroR: puromycin N-acetyltransferase; pac from Streptomyces alboniger; confers resistance to puromycin
   4770..4891    +  LTR            3' LTR (ΔU3) (fragment): self-inactivating 3' long terminal repeat (LTR) from Moloney murine leukemia virus
   4892..5361    +  LTR            LTR: long terminal repeat from Moloney murine leukemia virus
   5427..5479    -  CDS            lacI (fragment): lac repressor; lacI; The lac repressor binds to the lac operator to inhibit transcription in E. coli. This inhibition can be relieved by adding lactose or isopropyl-β-D-thiogalactopyranoside (IPTG).
   5662..6250    -  rep_origin     ori: high-copy-number ColE1/pMB1/pBR322/pUC origin of replication
   6414..7274    -  CDS            AmpR: β-lactamase; bla; confers resistance to ampicillin, carbenicillin, and related antibiotics
   7275..7379    -  promoter       AmpR promoter: bla
   7567..308     +  enhancer       CMV enhancer (across the origin): human cytomegalovirus immediate early enhancer
