[The description below was written by a language model from this plasmid's Addgene catalogue record and pLannotate feature annotations shown in this document.]
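Description:
pMRXIP-GFP-TAPP1(PHD) is a Moloney murine leukemia virus-based retroviral expression plasmid built on the pMRX-IP backbone and intended for stable expression of a fluorescent lipid-binding probe in mammalian cells. In bacteria it is maintained through a high-copy ColE1/pUC-type origin and an ampicillin resistance gene driven by its own bla promoter. The viral portion begins with a CMV enhancer joined to a partial LTR, which would drive production of the genomic RNA in packaging cells. This is followed by the MMLV Ψ packaging signal, a truncated gag segment lacking its start codon, and a pol region that supplies the splice acceptor. A 3' LTR closes the proviral unit.

The payload is EGFP fused at the N terminus of a tandem repeat of the human PLEKHA1 (TAPP1) pleckstrin homology domain, given in the catalogue as amino acids 184-304. TAPP1 binds phosphatidylinositol 3,4-bisphosphate specifically, so the fusion acts as a fluorescent reporter for where that lipid is located. The automated annotation labels the second repeat as a mouse Plekha2 (TAPP2) fragment. This is most likely a homology-based call on the second TAPP1 copy, since the catalogue describes both copies as human TAPP1. Downstream, an EMCV IRES links the puromycin N-acetyltransferase gene to the same transcript, so puromycin selection enriches for transduced cells that also express the probe.

The sequenced record is 7,638 nt, somewhat shorter than the catalogued total of 7,886 bp. The associated publication concerns phosphoinositide regulation of syntaxin 17 recruitment to autophagosomes, which is consistent with using the construct for imaging of membrane lipids.
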