Addgene plasmid #221757: pMRXIP-GFP-TAPP1(PHD)
Purpose: Stable expression of GFP-TAPP1(PHD) in mammalian cells
Depositing lab: Noboru Mizushima. Depositing organization: The University of Tokyo. Publication: Syntaxin 17 recruitment to mature autophagosomes is temporally regulated by PI4P accumulation. Shinoda S, Sakai Y, Matsui T, Uematsu M, Koyama-Honda I, Sakamaki JI, Yamamoto H, Mizushima N. Elife. 2024 Jun 4;12:RP92189. doi: 10.7554/eLife.92189. PubMed 38831696.
Backbone
  Vector backbone: pMRX-IP
  Backbone manufacturer: Dr.Shoji Yamaoka of Tokyo Medical and Dental University
  Backbone size w/o insert (bp): 6137
  Total vector size (bp): 7886
  Vector type: Mammalian Expression, Retroviral
  Selectable markers: Puromycin
Growth in bacteria
  Bacterial resistance: Ampicillin, 100 μg/mL
  Growth temperature: 37°C
  Growth strain: NEB Stable
  Growth instructions: 100 μg/mL
  Copy number: High Copy
Gene/Insert
  Gene/Insert name: PLEKHA1 (alt name: 2×TAPP1(PHD))
  Species: H. sapiens (human)
  Insert size (bp): 755
  Mutation: tandem TAPP1 (PHD) (amino acids 184-304)
  GenBank ID: NM_001001974
  Entrez Gene: PLEKHA1 (a.k.a. TAPP1)
  Tag / fusion protein: GFP (N terminal on insert)
  Cloning method: Gibson Cloning
  Sequencing primers: 5′ TCTATCGATGAATTGGAATTCTTTACTCCTAAACCACCTCAAG; 3′ AACTCGCGAACGCGTGAATTCTCAGGGGGGATGCTCAGAAGAC
Terms and licenses: Academic/Nonprofit Terms; Industry Terms: Not Available to Industry
How to cite: pMRXIP-GFP-TAPP1(PHD) was a gift from Noboru Mizushima (Addgene plasmid # 221757 ; http://n2t.net/addgene:221757 ; RRID:Addgene_221757)
